>Addgene plasmid #43261 | II-AGGG | depositor partial sequence | sequence record 58526 | II-AGGG sequence 426 bps
CGTCTCGCTTAACCCCAGAGCAGGTCGTGGCAATCGCCTCCAACATTGGCGGGAAACAGGCACTCGAGAC
TGTCCAGCGCCTGCTTCCCGTGCTGTGCCAAGCGCACGGACTCACCCCAGAGCAGGTCGTGGCAATCGCG
AGCAATAACGGCGGAAAACAGGCTTTGGAAACGGTGCAGAGGCTCCTTCCAGTGCTGTGCCAAGCGCACG
GCCTCACCCCAGAGCAGGTCGTGGCAATCGCGAGCAATAACGGCGGAAAACAGGCTTTGGAAACGGTGCA
GAGGCTCCTTCCAGTGCTGTGCCAAGCGCACGGATTAACCCCAGAGCAGGTCGTGGCAATCGCGAGCAAT
AACGGCGGAAAACAGGCTTTGGAAACGGTGCAGAGGCTCCTTCCAGTGCTGTGCCAAGCGCACGGGCTCA
GAGACG
