>Addgene plasmid #43261 | II-AGGG | addgene partial sequence | sequence record 60599 | M13-F20 5'-TGTAAAACGACGGCCAGT-3'
CCCTCTAGATGCATGCTCGAGCGGCCGCCAGTGTGATGGATATCTGCAGAATTCGCCCTTAGTATCTTTC
CTGTGCCCACGTCTCTGAGCCCGTGCGCTTGGCACAGCACTGGAAGGAGCCTCTGCACCGTTTCCAAAGC
CTGTTTTCCGCCGTTATTGCTCGCGATTGCCACGACCTGCTCTGGGGTTAATCCGTGCGCTTGGCACAGC
ACTGGAAGGAGCCTCTGCACCGTTTCCAAAGCCTGTTTTCCGCCGTTATTGCTCGCGATTGCCACGACCT
GCTCTGGGGTGAGGCCGTGCGCTTGGCACAGCACTGGAAGGAGCCTCTGCACCGTTTCCAAAGCCTGTTT
TCCGCCGTTATTGCTCGCGATTGCCACGACCTGCTCTGGGGTGAGTCCGTGCGCTTGGCACAGCACGGGA
AGCAGGCGCTGGACAGTCTCGAGTGCCTGTTTCCCGCCAATGTTGGAGGCGATTGCCACGACCTGCTCTG
GGGTTAAGCGAGACGCGCTAGGACGGCATCTATATAAGGGCGAATTCCAGCACACTGGCGGCCGTTACTA
GTGGATCCGAGCTCGGTACCAAGCTTGGCGTAATCATGGTCATAGCTGTTTCCTGTGTGAAATTGTTATC
CGCTCACAATTCCACACAACATACGAGCCGGAAGCATAAAGTGTAAAGCCTGGGGTGCCTAATGAGTGAG
CTAACTCACATTAATTGCGTTGCGCTCACTGCCCGCTTTCCAGTCGGGAAACCTGTCGTGCCAGCTGCAT
TAATGAATCGGCCAACGCGCGGGGAGAGGCGGTTTGCGTATTGGGCGCTCTTCCGCTTCCTCGCTCACTG
ACTCGCTGCGCTCGGTCGTTCGGCTGCGGCGAGCGGTATC
