[The description below was written by a language model from this plasmid's Addgene catalogue record.]
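Description:
II-AGGG is a bacterial cloning plasmid built on the commercial pCRII-TOPO backbone (about 4 kb without insert), carrying a 426 bp synthetic insert introduced by TOPO cloning. It is a high-copy plasmid maintained in E. coli and is selectable with both ampicillin and kanamycin, consistent with the dual resistance markers of this backbone. The insert sits in the TOPO cloning site, between the positions of the T7 and M13-reverse primers listed for reading it from either side. No feature table accompanies the record, so the exact layout of origins, markers and flanking elements is not documented here beyond what the backbone name implies.

The record does not describe the insert's content in detail, giving only its name, synthetic origin and size. The associated publication describes a TALEN genome-editing system for generating human stem cell-based disease models, and the plasmid appears to be one component of that assembly toolkit. The name suggests a pre-assembled block of TAL effector repeats recognising the four-base sequence AGGG, with "II" probably denoting its position within an ordered series of such blocks; a 426 bp insert is roughly the size of four TALE repeat modules. This interpretation is an inference from the name and size and is not stated in the catalogue fields. The plasmid has no recorded mammalian promoter or expression elements, so it serves as a storage and propagation vector. The repeat module would be taken from it for assembly into a full-length TALEN expression construct.
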