Addgene plasmid #43261: II-AGGG
Depositing lab: Chad Cowan & Kiran Musunuru. Depositing organization: Harvard University. Publication: A TALEN Genome-Editing System for Generating Human Stem Cell-Based Disease Models. Ding Q, Lee YK, Schaefer EA, Peters DT, Veres A, Kim K, Kuperwasser N, Motola DL, Meissner TB, Hendriks WT, Trevisan M, Gupta RM, Moisan A, Banks E, Friesen M, Schinzel RT, Xia F, Tang A, Xia Y, Figueroa E, Wann A, Ahfeldt T, Daheron L, Zhang F, Rubin LL, Peng LF, Chung RT, Musunuru K, Cowan CA. Cell Stem Cell. 2012 Dec 12. pii: S1934-5909(12)00645-5. doi: 10.1016/j.stem.2012.11.011. PubMed 23246482.
Backbone
  Vector backbone: pCRII-TOPO
  Backbone manufacturer: Invitrogen
  Backbone size w/o insert (bp): 3973
  Vector type: Bacterial Cloning
Growth in bacteria
  Bacterial resistance: Ampicillin and Kanamycin, 100 & 50 μg/mL
  Growth temperature: 37°C
  Growth strain: Top10
  Copy number: High Copy
Gene/Insert
  Gene/Insert name: II-AGGG
  Species: Synthetic
  Insert size (bp): 426
  Cloning method: TOPO Cloning
  Sequencing primers: 5′ T7; 3′ M13-rev
Terms and licenses: Academic/Nonprofit Terms; Industry Terms: Not Available to Industry
How to cite: II-AGGG was a gift from Chad Cowan & Kiran Musunuru (Addgene plasmid # 43261 ; http://n2t.net/addgene:43261 ; RRID:Addgene_43261)
